>Addgene plasmid #193214 | Lenti-sgFam135b#2/Cre | addgene full sequence | sequence record 379537 | Addgene NGS Result
GACATTGATTATTGACTAGTTATTAATAGTAATCAATTACGGGGTCATTAGTTCATAGCCCATATATGGA
GTTCCGCGTTACATAACTTACGGTAAATGGCCCGCCTGGCTGACCGCCCAACGACCCCCGCCCATTGACG
TCAATAATGACGTATGTTCCCATAGTAACGCCAATAGGGACTTTCCATTGACGTCAATGGGTGGAGTATT
TACGGTAAACTGCCCACTTGGCAGTACATCAAGTGTATCATATGCCAAGTACGCCCCCTATTGACGTCAA
TGACGGTAAATGGCCCGCCTGGCATTATGCCCAGTACATGACCTTATGGGACTTTCCTACTTGGCAGTAC
ATCTACGTATTAGTCATCGCTATTACCATGGTGATGCGGTTTTGGCAGTACATCAATGGGCGTGGATAGC
GGTTTGACTCACGGGGATTTCCAAGTCTCCACCCCATTGACGTCAATGGGAGTTTGTTTTGGCACCAAAA
TCAACGGGACTTTCCAAAATGTCGTAACAACTCCGCCCCATTGACGCAAATGGGCGGTAGGCGTGTACGG
TGGGAGGTCTATATAAGCAGCGCGTTTTGCCTGTACTGGGTCTCTCTGGTTAGACCAGATCTGAGCCTGG
GAGCTCTCTGGCTAACTAGGGAACCCACTGCTTAAGCCTCAATAAAGCTTGCCTTGAGTGCTTCAAGTAG
TGTGTGCCCGTCTGTTGTGTGACTCTGGTAACTAGAGATCCCTCAGACCCTTTTAGTCAGTGTGGAAAAT
CTCTAGCAGTGGCGCCCGAACAGGGACTTGAAAGCGAAAGGGAAACCAGAGGAGCTCTCTCGACGCAGGA
CTCGGCTTGCTGAAGCGCGCACGGCAAGAGGCGAGGGGCGGCGACTGGTGAGTACGCCAAAAATTTTGAC
TAGCGGAGGCTAGAAGGAGAGAGATGGGTGCGAGAGCGTCAGTATTAAGCGGGGGAGAATTAGATCGCGA
TGGGAAAAAATTCGGTTAAGGCCAGGGGGAAAGAAAAAATATAAATTAAAACATATAGTATGGGCAAGCA
GGGAGCTAGAACGATTCGCAGTTAATCCTGGCCTGTTAGAAACATCAGAAGGCTGTAGACAAATACTGGG
ACAGCTACAACCATCCCTTCAGACAGGATCAGAAGAACTTAGATCATTATATAATACAGTAGCAACCCTC
TATTGTGTGCATCAAAGGATAGAGATAAAAGACACCAAGGAAGCTTTAGACAAGATAGAGGAAGAGCAAA
ACAAAAGTAAGACCACCGCACAGCAAGCGGCCGGCCGCTGATCTTCAGACCTGGAGGAGGAGATATGAGG
GACAATTGGAGAAGTGAATTATATAAATATAAAGTAGTAAAAATTGAACCATTAGGAGTAGCACCCACCA
AGGCAAAGAGAAGAGTGGTGCAGAGAGAAAAAAGAGCAGTGGGAATAGGAGCTTTGTTCCTTGGGTTCTT
GGGAGCAGCAGGAAGCACTATGGGCGCAGCGTCAATGACGCTGACGGTACAGGCCAGACAATTATTGTCT
GGTATAGTGCAGCAGCAGAACAATTTGCTGAGGGCTATTGAGGCGCAACAGCATCTGTTGCAACTCACAG
TCTGGGGCATCAAGCAGCTCCAGGCAAGAATCCTGGCTGTGGAAAGATACCTAAAGGATCAACAGCTCCT
GGGGATTTGGGGTTGCTCTGGAAAACTCATTTGCACCACTGCTGTGCCTTGGAATGCTAGTTGGAGTAAT
AAATCTCTGGAACAGATTTGGAATCACACGACCTGGATGGAGTGGGACAGAGAAATTAACAATTACACAA
GCTTAATACACTCCTTAATTGAAGAATCGCAAAACCAGCAAGAAAAGAATGAACAAGAATTATTGGAATT
AGATAAATGGGCAAGTTTGTGGAATTGGTTTAACATAACAAATTGGCTGTGGTATATAAAATTATTCATA
ATGATAGTAGGAGGCTTGGTAGGTTTAAGAATAGTTTTTGCTGTACTTTCTATAGTGAATAGAGTTAGGC
AGGGATATTCACCATTATCGTTTCAGACCCACCTCCCAACCCCGAGGGGACCCGACAGGCCCGAAGGAAT
AGAAGAAGAAGGTGGAGAGAGAGACAGAGACAGATCCATTCGATTAGTGAACGGATCGGCACTGCGTGCG
CCAATTCTGCAGACAAATGGCAGTATTCATCCACAATTTTAAAAGAAAAGGGGGGATTGGGGGGTACAGT
GCAGGGGAAAGAATAGTAGACATAATAGCAACAGACATACAAACTAAAGAATTACAAAAACAAATTACAA
AAATTCAAAATTTTCGGGTTTATTACAGGGACAGCAGAGATCCAGTTTGGTTAGTACCGGGCCCGCTCTA
GCCCTGCAGGAACTGTTTAAACTGTGAGGGCCTATTTCCCATGATTCCTTCATATTTGCATATACGATAC
AAGGCTGTTAGAGAGATAATTGGAATTAATTTGACTGTAAACACAAAGATATTAGTACAAAATACGTGAC
GTAGAAAGTAATAATTTCTTGGGTAGTTTGCAGTTTTAAAATTATGTTTTAAAATGGACTATCATATGCT
TACCGTAACTTGAAAGTATTTCGATTTCTTGGCTTTATATATCTTGTGGAAAGGACCAAACACCGCACAT
CGATAGGATTCCATGGTTTAAGAGCTATGCTGGAAACAGCATAGCAAGTTTAAATAAGGCTAGTCCGTTA
TCAACTTGAAAAAGTGGCACCGAGTCGGTGCTTTTTTGTTTGGCGCGCCTATGGCTTAATTAACATGGCG
GCCGCATTCTACCGGGTAGGGGAGGCGCTTTTCCCAAGGCAGTCTGGAGCATGCGCTTTAGCAGCCCCGC
TGGGCACTTGGCGCTACACAAGTGGCCTCTGGCCTCGCACACATTCCACATCCACCGGTAGGCGCCAACC
GGCTCCGTTCTTTGGTGGCCCCTTCGCGCCACCTTCTACTCCTCCCCTAGTCAGGAAGTTCCCCCCCGCC
CCGCAGCTCGCGTCGTGCAGGACGTGACAAATGGAAGTAGCACGTCTCACTAGTCTCGTGCAGATGGACA
GCACCGCTGAGCAATGGAAGCGGGTAGGCCTTTGGGGCAGCGGCCAATAGCAGCTTTGCTCCTTCGCTTT
CTGGGCTCAGAGGCTGGGAAGGGGTGGGTCCGGGGGCGGGCTCAGGGGCGGGCTCAGGGGCGGGGCGGGC
GCCCGAAGGTCCTCCGGAGGCCCGGCATTCTGCACGCTTCAAAAGCGCACGTCTGCCGCGCTGTTCTCCT
CTTCCTCATCTCCGGGACCCGGGATGCCCAAGAAGAAGAGGAAGGTGTCCAATTTACTGACCGTACACCA
AAATTTGCCTGCATTACCGGTCGATGCAACGAGTGATGAGGTTCGCAAGAACCTGATGGACATGTTCAGG
GATCGCCAGGCGTTTTCTGAGCATACCTGGAAAATGCTTCTGTCCGTTTGCCGGTCGTGGGCGGCATGGT
GCAAGTTGAATAACCGGAAATGGTTTCCCGCAGAACCTGAAGATGTTCGCGATTATCTTCTATATCTTCA
GGCGCGCGGTCTGGCAGTAAAAACTATCCAGCAACATTTGGGCCAGCTAAACATGCTTCATCGTCGGTCC
GGGCTGCCACGACCAAGTGACAGCAATGCTGTTTCACTGGTTATGCGGCGGATCCGAAAAGAAAACGTTG
ATGCCGGTGAACGTGCAAAACAGGCTCTAGCGTTCGAACGCACTGATTTCGACCAGGTTCGTTCACTCAT
GGAAAATAGCGATCGCTGCCAGGATATACGTAATCTGGCATTTCTGGGGATTGCTTATAACACCCTGTTA
CGTATAGCCGAAATTGCCAGGATCAGGGTTAAAGATATCTCACGTACTGACGGTGGGAGAATGTTAATCC
ATATTGGCAGAACGAAAACGCTGGTTAGCACCGCAGGTGTAGAGAAGGCACTTAGCCTGGGGGTAACTAA
ACTGGTCGAGCGATGGATTTCCGTCTCTGGTGTAGCTGATGATCCGAATAACTACCTGTTTTGCCGGGTC
AGAAAAAATGGTGTTGCCGCGCCATCTGCCACCAGCCAGCTATCAACTCGCGCCCTGGAAGGGATTTTTG
AAGCAACTCATCGATTGATTTACGGCGCTAAGGATGACTCTGGTCAGAGATACCTGGCCTGGTCTGGACA
CAGTGCCCGTGTCGGAGCCGCGCGAGATATGGCCCGCGCTGGAGTTTCAATACCGGAGATCATGCAAGCT
GGTGGCTGGACCAATGTAAATATTGTCATGAACTATATCCGTAACCTGGATAGTGAAACAGGGGCAATGG
TGCGCCTGCTGGAAGATGGCGATTAGCCATGTTTAAGGGTTCCGGTTCCACTAGGTACAATTCGATATCA
AGCTTATCGATAATCAACCTCTGGATTACAAAATTTGTGAAAGATTGACTGGTATTCTTAACTATGTTGC
TCCTTTTACGCTATGTGGATACGCTGCTTTAATGCCTTTGTATCATGCTATTGCTTCCCGTATGGCTTTC
ATTTTCTCCTCCTTGTATAAATCCTGGTTGCTGTCTCTTTATGAGGAGTTGTGGCCCGTTGTCAGGCAAC
GTGGCGTGGTGTGCACTGTGTTTGCTGACGCAACCCCCACTGGTTGGGGCATTGCCACCACCTGTCAGCT
CCTTTCCGGGACTTTCGCTTTCCCCCTCCCTATTGCCACGGCGGAACTCATCGCCGCCTGCCTTGCCCGC
TGCTGGACAGGGGCTCGGCTGTTGGGCACTGACAATTCCGTGGTGTTGTCGGGGAAATCATCGTCCTTTC
CTTGGCTGCTCGCCTGTGTTGCCACCTGGATTCTGCGCGGGACGTCCTTCTGCTACGTCCCTTCGGCCCT
CAATCCAGCGGACCTTCCTTCCCGCGGCCTGCTGCCGGCTCTGCGGCCTCTTCCGCGTCTTCGCCTTCGC
CCTCAGACGAGTCGGATCTCCCTTTGGGCCGCCTCCCCGCATCGATACCGTCGACCTCGATCGAGACCTA
GAAAAACATGGAGCAATCACAAGTAGCAATACAGCAGCTACCAATGCTGATTGTGCCTGGCTAGAAGCAC
AAGAGGAGGAGGAGGTGGGTTTTCCAGTCACACCTCAGGTACCTTTAAGACCAATGACTTACAAGGCAGC
TGTAGATCTTAGCCACTTTTTAAAAGAAAAGGGGGGACTGGAAGGGCTAATTCACTCCCAACGAAGACAA
GATATCCTTGATCTGTGGATCTACCACACACAAGGCTACTTCCCTGATTGGCAGAACTACACACCAGGGC
CAGGGATCAGATATCCACTGACCTTTGGATGGTGCTACAAGCTAGTACCAGTTGAGCAAGAGAAGGTAGA
AGAAGCCAATGAAGGAGAGAACACCCGCTTGTTACACCCTGTGAGCCTGCATGGGATGGATGACCCGGAG
AGAGAAGTATTAGAGTGGAGGTTTGACAGCCGCCTAGCATTTCATCACATGGCCCGAGAGCTGCATCCGG
ACTGTACTGGGTCTCTCTGGTTAGACCAGATCTGAGCCTGGGAGCTCTCTGGCTAACTAGGGAACCCACT
GCTTAAGCCTCAATAAAGCTTGCCTTGAGTGCTTCAAGTAGTGTGTGCCCGTCTGTTGTGTGACTCTGGT
AACTAGAGATCCCTCAGACCCTTTTAGTCAGTGTGGAAAATCTCTAGCAGCATGTGAGCAAAAGGCCAGC
AAAAGGCCAGGAACCGTAAAAAGGCCGCGTTGCTGGCGTTTTTCCATAGGCTCCGCCCCCCTGACGAGCA
TCACAAAAATCGACGCTCAAGTCAGAGGTGGCGAAACCCGACAGGACTATAAAGATACCAGGCGTTTCCC
CCTGGAAGCTCCCTCGTGCGCTCTCCTGTTCCGACCCTGCCGCTTACCGGATACCTGTCCGCCTTTCTCC
CTTCGGGAAGCGTGGCGCTTTCTCATAGCTCACGCTGTAGGTATCTCAGTTCGGTGTAGGTCGTTCGCTC
CAAGCTGGGCTGTGTGCACGAACCCCCCGTTCAGCCCGACCGCTGCGCCTTATCCGGTAACTATCGTCTT
GAGTCCAACCCGGTAAGACACGACTTATCGCCACTGGCAGCAGCCACTGGTAACAGGATTAGCAGAGCGA
GGTATGTAGGCGGTGCTACAGAGTTCTTGAAGTGGTGGCCTAACTACGGCTACACTAGAAGAACAGTATT
TGGTATCTGCGCTCTGCTGAAGCCAGTTACCTTCGGAAAAAGAGTTGGTAGCTCTTGATCCGGCAAACAA
ACCACCGCTGGTAGCGGTGGTTTTTTTGTTTGCAAGCAGCAGATTACGCGCAGAAAAAAAGGATCTCAAG
AAGATCCTTTGATCTTTTCTACGGGGTCTGACGCTCAGTGGAACGAAAACTCACGTTAAGGGATTTTGGT
CATGAGATTATCAAAAAGGATCTTCACCTAGATCCTTTTAAATTAAAAATGAAGTTTTAAATCAATCTAA
AGTATATATGAGTAAACTTGGTCTGACAGTTACCAATGCTTAATCAGTGAGGCACCTATCTCAGCGATCT
GTCTATTTCGTTCATCCATAGTTGCCTGACTCCCCGTCGTGTAGATAACTACGATACGGGAGGGCTTACC
ATCTGGCCCCAGTGCTGCAATGATACCGCGAGACCCACGCTCACCGGCTCCAGATTTATCAGCAATAAAC
CAGCCAGCCGGAAGGGCCGAGCGCAGAAGTGGTCCTGCAACTTTATCCGCCTCCATCCAGTCTATTAATT
GTTGCCGGGAAGCTAGAGTAAGTAGTTCGCCAGTTAATAGTTTGCGCAACGTTGTTGCCATTGCTACAGG
CATCGTGGTGTCACGCTCGTCGTTTGGTATGGCTTCATTCAGCTCCGGTTCCCAACGATCAAGGCGAGTT
ACATGATCCCCCATGTTGTGCAAAAAAGCGGTTAGCTCCTTCGGTCCTCCGATCGTTGTCAGAAGTAAGT
TGGCCGCAGTGTTATCACTCATGGTTATGGCAGCACTGCATAATTCTCTTACTGTCATGCCATCCGTAAG
ATGCTTTTCTGTGACTGGTGAGTACTCAACCAAGTCATTCTGAGAATAGTGTATGCGGCGACCGAGTTGC
TCTTGCCCGGCGTCAATACGGGATAATACCGCGCCACATAGCAGAACTTTAAAAGTGCTCATCATTGGAA
AACGTTCTTCGGGGCGAAAACTCTCAAGGATCTTACCGCTGTTGAGATCCAGTTCGATGTAACCCACTCG
TGCACCCAACTGATCTTCAGCATCTTTTACTTTCACCAGCGTTTCTGGGTGAGCAAAAACAGGAAGGCAA
AATGCCGCAAAAAAGGGAATAAGGGCGACACGGAAATGTTGAATACTCATACTCTTCCTTTTTCAATATT
ATTGAAGCATTTATCAGGGTTATTGTCTCATGAGCGGATACATATTTGAATGTATTTAGAAAAATAAACA
AATAGGGGTTCCGCGCACATTTCCCCGAAAAGTGCCACCTGACGTCGACGGATCGGGAGATCTCCCGATC
CCCTATGGTGCACTCTCAGTACAATCTGCTCTGATGCCGCATAGTTAAGCCAGTATCTGCTCCCTGCTTG
TGTGTTGGAGGTCGCTGAGTAGTGCGCGAGCAAAATTTAAGCTACAACAAGGCAAGGCTTGACCGACAAT
TGCATGAAGAATCTGCTTAGGGTTAGGCGTTTTGCGCTGCTTCGCGATGTACGGGCCAGATATACGCGTT
Features (pLannotate 1.2.2; 21 found; start..end, strand, type, name):
      1..380     +  enhancer       CMV enhancer: human cytomegalovirus immediate early enhancer
    381..580     +  promoter       CMV promoter: human cytomegalovirus (CMV) immediate early promoter
    598..778     +  LTR            5' LTR (truncated): truncated 5' long terminal repeat (LTR) from HIV-1
    825..950     +  misc_feature   HIV-1 Ψ: packaging signal of human immunodeficiency virus type 1
    934..1272    +  CDS            HIV-1 gag (fragment): gag protein from human immunodeficiency virus 1; gag
   1447..1680    +  misc_feature   RRE: The Rev response element (RRE) of HIV-1 allows for Rev-dependent mRNA export from the nucleus to the cytoplasm.
   2057..2157    +  CDS            Rev (fragment): human immunodeficiency virus 1 (HIV-1) Rev protein; rev; enhances nuclear export of unspliced and incompletely spliced viral mRNAs
   2207..2324    +  misc_feature   cPPT/CTS: central polypurine tract and central termination sequence of HIV-1
   2406..2646    +  promoter       U6 promoter: RNA polymerase III promoter for human U6 snRNA
   2694..2761    +  misc_RNA       tracrRNA (fragment): trans-activating CRISPR RNA for the Streptococcus pyogenes CRISPR/Cas9 system
   2814..3306    +  promoter       PGK promoter: mouse phosphoglycerate kinase 1 promoter
   3336..4366    +  CDS            Cre (fragment): site-specific recombinase Cre is a site-specific recombinase from bacteriophage P1. Recombination occurs at loxP sequences.
   4399..4422    +  misc_feature   MCS (fragment): pBluescript multiple cloning site
   4422..5010    +  misc_feature   WPRE: woodchuck hepatitis virus posttranscriptional regulatory element
   5011..5030    +  misc_feature   MCS (fragment): pBluescript multiple cloning site
   5032..5532    +  CDS            nef (fragment): NEF_HV1LA - Experimental evidence at protein level: Swiss-Prot protein existence level 1. Extracellular Nef protein targets CD4(+) T-lymphocytes for apoptosis by interacting with CXCR4 surface receptors. From Human immunodeficiency virus type 1 group M subtype B (isolate Lai) (HIV-1).
   5539..5719    +  LTR            5' LTR (truncated): truncated 5' long terminal repeat (LTR) from HIV-1
   5781..6369    -  rep_origin     ori: high-copy-number ColE1/pMB1/pBR322/pUC origin of replication
   6540..7400    -  CDS            AmpR: β-lactamase; bla; confers resistance to ampicillin, carbenicillin, and related antibiotics
   7401..7505    -  promoter       AmpR promoter: bla
   7564..7616    -  misc_feature   bom (fragment): basis of mobility region from pBR322
