[The description below was written by a language model from this plasmid's Addgene catalogue record and pLannotate feature annotations shown in this document.]
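Description:
Lenti-sgFam135b#2/Cre is a 7,770 nt HIV-1-based lentiviral transfer plasmid built on the pLL3.3 backbone. It delivers a CRISPR guide RNA and Cre recombinase together from a single provirus. In bacteria it is maintained through a high-copy ColE1/pUC-type origin and selected with ampicillin via the β-lactamase gene. For virus production, a CMV enhancer/promoter placed upstream of a truncated 5' LTR drives transcription of the viral genome. That genome carries the Ψ packaging signal with an adjoining gag fragment, the Rev response element for Rev-dependent nuclear export, and the cPPT/CTS element. A WPRE sits downstream of the payload to boost transcript expression, followed by nef-derived sequence and a second truncated LTR at the 3' end.

The payload consists of two independent expression units. A human U6 RNA polymerase III promoter drives a 20-nt spacer targeting mouse Fam135b, fused to the Streptococcus pyogenes sgRNA scaffold (annotated as a tracrRNA fragment). A mouse PGK promoter then drives the Cre coding sequence. No Cas9 is annotated on the plasmid, so editing depends on Cas9 supplied by the recipient cells or animal. In such a setting, Cre could recombine loxP-flanked alleles in each transduced cell while the sgRNA directs disruption of Fam135b, although the record does not specify the recipient genotype. The associated publication describes a multiplexed in vivo approach to identify driver genes in small cell lung cancer, consistent with use as one member of a guide panel. The plasmid name designates guide #2, whereas the insert field lists sgFam135b#1, and the record does not resolve this discrepancy.
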