Addgene plasmid #193214: Lenti-sgFam135b#2/Cre
Purpose: Lentiviral vector expressing Cre recombinase (driven by mPGK promoter) and an sgRNA against the mouse Fam135b gene
Depositing lab: Julien Sage. Depositing organization: Stanford University. Publication: A multiplexed in vivo approach to identify driver genes in small cell lung cancer. Lee MC, Cai H, Murray CW, Li C, Shue YT, Andrejka L, He AL, Holzem AME, Drainas AP, Ko JH, Coles GL, Kong C, Zhu S, Zhu C, Wang J, van de Rijn M, Petrov DA, Winslow MM, Sage J. Cell Rep. 2023 Jan 13;42(1):111990. doi: 10.1016/j.celrep.2023.111990. PubMed 36640300.
Backbone
  Vector backbone: pLL3.3
  Vector type: Mammalian Expression, Lentiviral, CRISPR
Growth in bacteria
  Bacterial resistance: Ampicillin, 100 μg/mL
  Growth temperature: 37°C
  Growth strain: NEB Stable
  Copy number: High Copy
Gene/Insert
  Gene/Insert name: sgFam135b#1
  gRNA/shRNA sequence: CACATCGATAGGATTCCATG
  Species: M. musculus (mouse)
  Insert size (bp): 20
  Entrez Gene: Fam135b (a.k.a. 1700010C24Rik, A830008O07Rik)
  Promoter: U6
  Cloning method: Restriction Enzyme; 5′ cloning site Unknown (unknown if destroyed); 3′ cloning site Unknown (unknown if destroyed)
Terms and licenses: Academic/Nonprofit Terms; Industry Terms: Not Available to Industry
Depositor comments: Please visit https://www.biorxiv.org/content/10.1101/2022.03.28.485708v1 for bioRxiv preprint.
How to cite: Lenti-sgFam135b#2/Cre was a gift from Julien Sage (Addgene plasmid # 193214 ; http://n2t.net/addgene:193214 ; RRID:Addgene_193214)
